Addgene plasmid #108025: BMR1_03g00690-bio-His
Purpose: Expresses enzymatically monobiotinylated full-length BMR1_03g00690 ectodomain with no N-linked glycans upon cotransfection with BirA in mammalian cells. Contains a C-terminal rat Cd4 d3+4 tag.
Depositing lab: Gavin Wright. Depositing organization: Wellcome Sanger Institute. Publication: A library of recombinant Babesia microti cell surface and secreted proteins for diagnostics discovery and reverse vaccinology. Elton CM, Rodriguez M, Ben Mamoun C, Lobo CA, Wright GJ. Int J Parasitol. 2019 Feb;49(2):115-125. doi: 10.1016/j.ijpara.2018.10.003. Epub 2018 Oct 24. PubMed 30367868.
Backbone
  Vector backbone: pTT3
  Backbone manufacturer: Yves Durocher
  Backbone size w/o insert (bp): 6670
  Modifications to backbone: Addition of CD4, biotinylation sequence, 6xhis tags
  Vector type: Mammalian Expression
Growth in bacteria
  Bacterial resistance: Ampicillin, 100 μg/mL
  Growth temperature: 37°C
  Growth strain: DH5alpha
  Copy number: High Copy
Gene/Insert
  Gene/Insert name: BMR1_03g00690
  Species: B. microti
  Insert size (bp): 999
  Mutation: all potential N-linked glycosylation sites (N-X-S/T, where X is not proline) were systematically removed by substituting alanine for serine/threonine at these sites.
  Promoter: CMV
  Tag / fusion protein: ratCD4d3+4,biotinylation sequence, 6xHis (C terminal on backbone)
  Cloning method: Restriction Enzyme; 5′ cloning site NotI (not destroyed); 3′ cloning site AscI (not destroyed)
  Sequencing primers: 5′ CMV-F; 3′ EBVori-F (5'-CCACTCAGTGTTGGCAAATG-3')
Resource information
  A portion of this plasmid was derived from a plasmid made by: Made by gene synthesis. pTT3 was obtained from Yves Durocher, National Research Council of Canada
Terms and licenses: Academic/Nonprofit Terms; Industry Terms: Not Available to Industry
How to cite: BMR1_03g00690-bio-His was a gift from Gavin Wright (Addgene plasmid # 108025 ; http://n2t.net/addgene:108025 ; RRID:Addgene_108025)
