[The description below was written by a language model from this plasmid's Addgene catalogue record and pLannotate feature annotations shown in this document.]
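Description:
BMR1_03g00690-bio-His is a mammalian expression plasmid built on the pTT3 backbone, designed for transient production of a secreted, soluble form of a Babesia microti protein. It is propagated in E. coli at high copy using a ColE1/pUC-type origin with ampicillin selection (AmpR). It also carries an Epstein-Barr virus oriP fragment, an element that supports episomal maintenance in cells supplying EBNA1. Short lac and tet promoter remnants near the bacterial origin appear to be backbone leftovers.

Transcription is driven by the CMV immediate early enhancer and promoter. This is followed by adenovirus-derived leader and splice sequences and a chimeric intron fragment, and it terminates at a rabbit β-globin polyadenylation signal. The open reading frame begins with a fragment of a mouse immunoglobulin heavy chain signal sequence, which directs the product into the secretory pathway. Downstream lies the synthetic, roughly 1 kb BMR1_03g00690 ectodomain, cloned between retained NotI and AscI sites; this region is not annotated in the feature table. All potential N-linked glycosylation sequons in the insert were removed by replacing the serine or threonine with alanine, so the parasite protein is not inappropriately glycosylated in mammalian cells.

The ectodomain is fused at its C terminus to rat Cd4 domains 3 and 4, a biotinylation sequence and a 6xHis tag. The latter two are listed in the catalogue entry but not annotated. Cotransfection with BirA yields an enzymatically monobiotinylated protein. The plasmid belongs to a library of recombinant B. microti cell surface and secreted proteins assembled for diagnostics discovery and reverse vaccinology.
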