Features (pLannotate 1.2.2; 18 found; start..end, strand, type, name):
      7..386     +  enhancer       CMV enhancer: human cytomegalovirus immediate early enhancer
    388..587     +  promoter       CMV promoter: human cytomegalovirus (CMV) immediate early promoter
    655..693     +  misc_feature   Ad SA (fragment): adenovirus major late transcript splice acceptor (Friedrich and Soriano, 1991)
    726..935     -  CDS            PTP (fragment): TERM_ADE02 - Experimental evidence at protein level: Swiss-Prot protein existence level 1. Protein covalently bound to the viral DNA that acts as a primer for viral genomic replication by DNA strand displacement. Assembles on the viral origin of replication in an initiation complex with viral polymerase, DBP, host NFIA and host POU2F1/OCT1. During initiation, the polymerase covalently couples the first dCTP with Ser- 580 of pTP. The terminal protein stimulates the template activity over 20 fold compared to protein-free templates. Neo-synthesized viral genomes are linked to two preterminal prot
    966..1055    +  intron         chimeric intron (fragment): chimera between introns from adenovirus and immunoglobulin heavy chain genes
   1074..1120    +  CDS            IgH signal sequence (fragment): signal sequence from the mouse immunoglobulin heavy chain variable region
   2178..2741    +  CDS            Cd4 (fragment): CD4_RAT - Experimental evidence at protein level: Swiss-Prot protein existence level 1. Integral membrane glycoprotein that plays an essential role in the immune response and serves multiple functions in responses against both external and internal offenses. In T-cells, functions primarily as a coreceptor for MHC class II molecule:peptide complex. The antigens presented by class II peptides are derived from extracellular proteins while class I peptides are derived from cytosolic proteins. Interacts simultaneously with the T-cell receptor (TCR) and the MHC class II presented by antigen presenti
   2901..2956    +  polyA_signal   β-globin poly(A) signal: rabbit β-globin polyadenylation signal (Gil and Proudfoot, 1987)
   3470..5151    -  rep_origin     oriP (fragment): Epstein-Barr virus oriP replication origin (Yates et al., 2000)
   5278..5382    +  promoter       AmpR promoter: bla
   5383..6243    +  CDS            AmpR: β-lactamase; bla; confers resistance to ampicillin, carbenicillin, and related antibiotics
   6414..7002    +  rep_origin     ori: high-copy-number ColE1/pMB1/pBR322/pUC origin of replication
   7185..7277    +  CDS            lacI (fragment): lac repressor; lacI; The lac repressor binds to the lac operator to inhibit transcription in E. coli. This inhibition can be relieved by adding lactose or isopropyl-β-D-thiogalactopyranoside (IPTG).
   7290..7311    +  protein_bind   CAP binding site: CAP binding activates transcription in the presence of cAMP. E. coli catabolite activator protein
   7326..7356    +  promoter       lac promoter: promoter for the E. coli lac operon
   7364..7380    +  protein_bind   lac operator: The lac repressor binds to the lac operator to inhibit transcription in E. coli. This inhibition can be relieved by adding lactose or isopropyl-β-D-thiogalactopyranoside (IPTG). lac repressor encoded by lacI
   7450..7466    +  promoter       tet promoter (fragment): E. coli promoter for tetracycline efflux protein gene
   7476..7501    -  CDS            bla(M) (fragment): β-lactamase lacking the signal sequence; bla(M); allows cytosolic expression of β-lactamase
>Addgene plasmid #108025 | BMR1_03g00690-bio-His | addgene full sequence | sequence record 213063 | Addgene NGS Result
CATGTTGACATTGATTATTGACTAGTTATTAATAGTAATCAATTACGGGGTCATTAGTTCATAGCCCATA
TATGGAGTTCCGCGTTACATAACTTACGGTAAATGGCCCGCCTGGCTGACCGCCCAACGACCCCCGCCCA
TTGACGTCAATAATGACGTATGTTCCCATAGTAACGCCAATAGGGACTTTCCATTGACGTCAATGGGTGG
AGTATTTACGGTAAACTGCCCACTTGGCAGTACATCAAGTGTATCATATGCCAAGTCCGCCCCCTATTGA
CGTCAATGACGGTAAATGGCCCGCCTGGCATTATGCCCAGTACATGACCTTACGGGACTTTCCTACTTGG
CAGTACATCTACGTATTAGTCATCGCTATTACCATGGTGATGCGGTTTTGGCAGTACACCAATGGGCGTG
GATAGCGGTTTGACTCACGGGGATTTCCAAGTCTCCACCCCATTGACGTCAATGGGAGTTTGTTTTGGCA
CCAAAATCAACGGGACTTTCCAAAATGTCGTAATAACCCCGCCCCGTTGACGCAAATGGGCGGTAGGCGT
GTACGGTGGGAGGTCTATATAAGCAGAGCTCGTTTAGTGAACCGTCAGATCCTCACTCTCTTCCGCATCG
CTGTCTGCGAGGGCCAGCTGTTGGGCTCGCGGTTGAGGACAAACTCTTCGCGGTCTTTCCAGTACTCTTG
GATCGGAAACCCGTCGGCCTCCGAACGGTACTCCGCCACCGAGGGACCTGAGCGAGTCCGCATCGACCGG
ATCGGAAAACCTCTCGAGAAAGGCGTCTAACCAGTCACAGTCGCAAGGTAGGCTGAGCACCGTGGCGGGC
GGCAGCGGGTGGCGGTCGGGGTTGTTTCTGGCGGAGGTGCTGCTGATGATGTAATTAAAGTAGGCGGTCT
TGAGACGGCGGATGGTCGAGGTGAGGTGTGGCAGGCTTGAGATCCAGCTGTTGGGGTGAGTACTCCCTCT
CAAAAGCGGGCATTACTTCTGCGCTAAGATTGTCAGTTTCCAAAAACGAGGAGGATTTGATATTCACCTG
GCCCGATCTGGCCATACACTTGAGTGACAATGACATCCACTTTGCCTTTCTCTCCACAGGTGTCCACTCC
CAGGTCCAAGTTTGCCACCATGGAGTTTCAGACCCAGGTACTCATGTCCCTGCTGCTCTGCATGTCTGGT
GCGGCCGCCATCCTGTTCGACACCTACCTGCAGGTCGTGTCCGAGAACGACTGCAACCCCAAGTGCCTGC
AGGGCCACACCTGTATCCTGAACAGAAAGACCAACAAGAAGTCCTGCACCTGTCCCCCCAACCACTACTA
CGACGAGAACTTCGGCTGCCAGATGGTCATCACATGCCCCCTGTGCCGGCACGCCAACCCTTGGGGCACC
ACCCACACCGTGCCCAATACCGCCCTGCCCGGCCAGCACAAGAGCGGCTACCAGTACAGCATCTGCAAGG
ACGGCCACACAAAGGACGAGATGCGGACCTTCTGCCGGCGGTACAACGCCTGCGAGAGAGGCGCCAAGAT
CTGCCCCGAGCACAGCACATGCATCATCGACAACAAGGGCCACGCCGTGTGCAACCTGGACAACGGCTAC
CGGTGGCACGACAACACCAAGAAAGGCGCCGTGCGGATCGAGTACTGTGGCGGCCATAACAAGAACAAGT
GCATCCCTCCCGCCACCTGTCAGGAAGTGAACAACGCCAACAGCAACACCCTGACCGTGTGTAGCTGCCC
CAGCGAGATGTACCTGACCCGGAACAAGCGGCAGTGCAGCAAGCAGCAGCAGTTCAGCGATAACAAGGTG
TACTCCATCAGCGTGAAGAACCGGGCCGAGAAGTTCCCCGAGAATTTCAAGGTGTTCCTGGACGGCTGCT
TCGACGTGCAGCTGGATGGCAAAGAAGGCGTGGTCATCTACAAGAGCAGCGACACCGTGTCCAGCATCAA
GTCCATCGTGAACATCCCCACCGACCTGAAGTCTATCCACTTCGAGATGAAGTTCAAGACCCTGAACATC
TTCGTCGAGAACGGCAACGACATGCACCCTATCTTCTCCATCAAGTTCGACCACAGCGATTGCAAGTTCA
TCGAGAGCATCGAGGGCCTGGAAATCGGCGACGACATCCTGCGGACCGAGAGCAACATGCGGGACCTGCA
CCCCACCCTGGGCGCGCCGTCGACCTCCATCACGGCCTATAAGAGTGAGGGGGAGTCAGCGGAGTTCTCC
TTCCCACTCAACCTTGGAGAGGAAAGCCTGCAGGGAGAGTTGAGATGGAAGGCAGAGAAGGCTCCTTCTT
CCCAGTCCTGGATCACCTTCTCCCTAAAGAACCAAAAGGTGTCTGTGCAGAAGTCTACTAGCAACCCCAA
GTTCCAGCTGTCCGAAACGCTCCCACTCACCCTTCAGATACCCCAGGTCTCCCTTCAGTTTGCTGGTTCT
GGCAACCTGACCCTGACTCTGGACAGAGGGATACTGTATCAGGAAGTGAACCTGGTGGTGATGAAAGTGA
CTCAGCCCGACAGCAACACTTTGACCTGTGAGGTGATGGGACCCACCTCACCCAAGATGAGACTGATCTT
GAAGCAGGAGAATCAGGAGGCCAGGGTCTCCAGGCAGGAGAAAGTGATTCAAGTGCAGGCCCCTGAAGCA
GGGGTGTGGCAATGTCTACTGAGTGAAGGTGAAGAGGTCAAGATGGACTCCAAGATCCAGGTTTTATCCA
AAGGGTTGAATTCCGGCAGCCTGCACCACATCCTGGACGCCCAGAAGATGCTGTGGAACCACAGGGACAG
GAACCTGCCTCCTCTGGCCCCTCTGGGCCCCCACCACCATCACCACCATTGAGTCTAGACACGTGATTAA
TTAAGGATCCCCCGACCTCGACCTCTGGCTAATAAAGGAAATTTATTTTCATTGCAATAGTGTGTTGGAA
TTTTTTGTGTCTCTCACTCGGAAGGACATATGGGAGGGCAAATCATTTGGTCGAGATCCCTCGGAGATCT
CTAGCTAGAGGATCGATCCCCGCCCCGGACGAACTAAACCTGACTACGACATCTCTGCCCCTTCTTCGCG
GGGCAGTGCATGTAATCCCTTCAGTTGGTTGGTACAACTTGCCAACTGGGCCCTGTTCCACATGTGACAC
GGGGGGGGACCAAACACAAAGGGGTTCTCTGACTGTAGTTGACATCCTTATAAATGGATGTGCACATTTG
CCAACACTGAGTGGCTTTCATCCTGGAGCAGACTTTGCAGTCTGTGGACTGCAACACAACATTGCCTTTA
TGTGTAACTCTTGGCTGAAGCTCTTACACCAATGCTGGGGGACATGTACCTCCCAGGGGCCCAGGAAGAC
TACGGGAGGCTACACCAACGTCAATCAGAGGGGCCTGTGTAGCTACCGATAAGCGGACCCTCAAGAGGGC
ATTAGCAATAGTGTTTATAAGGCCCCCTTGTTAACCCTAAACGGGTAGCATATGCTTCCCGGGTAGTAGT
ATATACTATCCAGACTAACCCTAATTCAATAGCATATGTTACCCAACGGGAAGCATATGCTATCGAATTA
GGGTTAGTAAAAGGGTCCTAAGGAACAGCGATATCTCCCACCCCATGAGCTGTCACGGTTTTATTTACAT
GGGGTCAGGATTCCACGAGGGTAGTGAACCATTTTAGTCACAAGGGCAGTGGCTGAAGATCAAGGAGCGG
GCAGTGAACTCTCCTGAATCTTCGCCTGCTTCTTCATTCTCCTTCGTTTAGCTAATAGAATAACTGCTGA
GTTGTGAACAGTAAGGTGTATGTGAGGTGCTCGAAAACAAGGTTTCAGGTGACGCCCCCAGAATAAAATT
TGGACGGGGGGTTCAGTGGTGGCATTGTGCTATGACACCAATATAACCCTCACAAACCCCTTGGGCAATA
AATACTAGTGTAGGAATGAAACATTCTGAATATCTTTAACAATAGAAATCCATGGGGTGGGGACAAGCCG
TAAAGACTGGATGTCCATCTCACACGAATTTATGGCTATGGGCAACACATAATCCTAGTGCAATATGATA
CTGGGGTTATTAAGATGTGTCCCAGGCAGGGACCAAGACAGGTGAACCATGTTGTTACACTCTATTTGTA
ACAAGGGGAAAGAGAGTGGACGCCGACAGCAGCGGACTCCACTGGTTGTCTCTAACACCCCCGAAAATTA
AACGGGGCTCCACGCCAATGGGGCCCATAAACAAAGACAAGTGGCCACTCTTTTTTTTGAAATTGTGGAG
TGGGGGCACGCGTCAGCCCCCACACGCCGCCCTGCGGTTTTGGACTGTAAAATAAGGGTGTAATAACTTG
GCTGATTGTAACCCCGCTAACCACTGCGGTCAAACCACTTGCCCACAAAACCACTAATGGCACCCCGGGG
AATACCTGCATAAGTAGGTGGGCGGGCCAAGATAGGGGCGCGATTGCTGCGATCTGGAGGACAAATTACA
CACACTTGCGCCTGAGCGCCAAGCACAGGGTTGTTGGTCCTCATATTCACGAGGTCGCTGAGAGCACGGT
GGGCTAATGTTGCCATGGGTAGCATATACTACCCAAATATCTGGATAGCATATGCTATCCTAATCTATAT
CTGGGTAGCATAGGCTATCCTAATCTATATCTGGGTAGCATATGCTATCCTAATCTATATCTGGGTAGTA
TATGCTATCCTAATTTATATCTGGGTAGCATAGGCTATCCTAATCTATATCTGGGTAGCATATGCTATCC
TAATCTATATCTGGGTAGTATATGCTATCCTAATCTGTATCCGGGTAGCATATGCTATCCTAATAGAGAT
TAGGGTAGTATATGCTATCCTAATTTATATCTGGGTAGCATATACTACCCAAATATCTGGATAGCATATG
CTATCCTAATCTATATCTGGGTAGCATATGCTATCCTAATCTATATCTGGGTAGCATAGGCTATCCTAAT
CTATATCTGGGTAGCATATGCTATCCTAATCTATATCTGGGTAGTATATGCTATCCTAATTTATATCTGG
GTAGCATAGGCTATCCTAATCTATATCTGGGTAGCATATGCTATCCTAATCTATATCTGGGTAGTATATG
CTATCCTAATCTGTATCCGGGTAGCATATGCTATCCTCATGATAAGCTGTCAAACATGAGAATTTTCTTG
AAGACGAAAGGGCCTCGTGATACGCCTATTTTTATAGGTTAATGTCATGATAATAATGGTTTCTTAGACG
TCAGGTGGCACTTTTCGGGGAAATGTGCGCGGAACCCCTATTTGTTTATTTTTCTAAATACATTCAAATA
TGTATCCGCTCATGAGACAATAACCCTGATAAATGCTTCAATAATATTGAAAAAGGAAGAGTATGAGTAT
TCAACATTTCCGTGTCGCCCTTATTCCCTTTTTTGCGGCATTTTGCCTTCCTGTTTTTGCTCACCCAGAA
ACGCTGGTGAAAGTAAAAGATGCTGAAGATCAGTTGGGTGCACGAGTGGGTTACATCGAACTGGATCTCA
ACAGCGGTAAGATCCTTGAGAGTTTTCGCCCCGAAGAACGTTTTCCAATGATGAGCACTTTTAAAGTTCT
GCTATGTGGCGCGGTATTATCCCGTGTTGACGCCGGGCAAGAGCAACTCGGTCGCCGCATACACTATTCT
CAGAATGACTTGGTTGAGTACTCACCAGTCACAGAAAAGCATCTTACGGATGGCATGACAGTAAGAGAAT
TATGCAGTGCTGCCATAACCATGAGTGATAACACTGCGGCCAACTTACTTCTGACAACGATCGGAGGACC
GAAGGAGCTAACCGCTTTTTTGCACAACATGGGGGATCATGTAACTCGCCTTGATCGTTGGGAACCGGAG
CTGAATGAAGCCATACCAAACGACGAGCGTGACACCACGATGCCTGCAGCAATGGCAACAACGTTGCGCA
AACTATTAACTGGCGAACTACTTACTCTAGCTTCCCGGCAACAATTAATAGACTGGATGGAGGCGGATAA
AGTTGCAGGACCACTTCTGCGCTCGGCCCTTCCGGCTGGCTGGTTTATTGCTGATAAATCTGGAGCCGGT
GAGCGTGGGTCTCGCGGTATCATTGCAGCACTGGGGCCAGATGGTAAGCCCTCCCGTATCGTAGTTATCT
ACACGACGGGGAGTCAGGCAACTATGGATGAACGAAATAGACAGATCGCTGAGATAGGTGCCTCACTGAT
TAAGCATTGGTAACTGTCAGACCAAGTTTACTCATATATACTTTAGATTGATTTAAAACTTCATTTTTAA
TTTAAAAGGATCTAGGTGAAGATCCTTTTTGATAATCTCATGACCAAAATCCCTTAACGTGAGTTTTCGT
TCCACTGAGCGTCAGACCCCGTAGAAAAGATCAAAGGATCTTCTTGAGATCCTTTTTTTCTGCGCGTAAT
CTGCTGCTTGCAAACAAAAAAACCACCGCTACCAGCGGTGGTTTGTTTGCCGGATCAAGAGCTACCAACT
CTTTTTCCGAAGGTAACTGGCTTCAGCAGAGCGCAGATACCAAATACTGTTCTTCTAGTGTAGCCGTAGT
TAGGCCACCACTTCAAGAACTCTGTAGCACCGCCTACATACCTCGCTCTGCTAATCCTGTTACCAGTGGC
TGCTGCCAGTGGCGATAAGTCGTGTCTTACCGGGTTGGACTCAAGACGATAGTTACCGGATAAGGCGCAG
CGGTCGGGCTGAACGGGGGGTTCGTGCACACAGCCCAGCTTGGAGCGAACGACCTACACCGAACTGAGAT
ACCTACAGCGTGAGCTATGAGAAAGCGCCACGCTTCCCGAAGGGAGAAAGGCGGACAGGTATCCGGTAAG
CGGCAGGGTCGGAACAGGAGAGCGCACGAGGGAGCTTCCAGGGGGAAACGCCTGGTATCTTTATAGTCCT
GTCGGGTTTCGCCACCTCTGACTTGAGCGTCGATTTTTGTGATGCTCGTCAGGGGGGCGGAGCCTATGGA
AAAACGCCAGCAACGCGGCCTTTTTACGGTTCCTGGCCTTTTGCTGGCCTTTTGCTCACATGTTCTTTCC
TGCGTTATCCCCTGATTCTGTGGATAACCGTATTACCGCCTTTGAGTGAGCTGATACCGCTCGCCGCAGC
CGAACGACCGAGCGCAGCGAGTCAGTGAGCGAGGAAGCGGAAGAGCGCCCAATACGCAAACCGCCTCTCC
CCGCGCGTTGGCCGATTCATTAATGCAGCTGGCACGACAGGTTTCCCGACTGGAAAGCGGGCAGTGAGCG
CAACGCAATTAATGTGAGTTAGCTCACTCATTAGGCACCCCAGGCTTTACACTTTATGCTTCCGGCTCGT
ATGTTGTGTGGAATTGTGAGCGGATAACAATTTCACACAGGAAACAGCTATGACCATGATTACGCCAAGC
TCTAGCTAGAGGTCGACCAATTCTCATGTTTGACAGCTTATCATCGCAGATCCGGGCAACGTTGTTGCCA
TTGCTGCAGGCGCAGAACTGGTAGGTATGGAAGATCTATACATTGAATCAATATTGGCAATTAGCCATAT
TAGTCATTGGTTATATAGCATAAATCAATATTGGCTATTGGCCATTGCATACGTTGTATCTATATCATAA
TATGTACATTTATATTGGCTCATGTCCAATATGACCGC
